>Addgene plasmid #111004 | CPN60-COMP-blac-flag-his | addgene full sequence | sequence record 224554 | Addgene NGS Result
CTCGAGAAAGGCGTCTAACCAGTCACAGTCGCAAGGTAGGCTGAGCACCGTGGCGGGCGGCAGCGGGTGG
CGGTCGGGGTTGTTTCTGGCGGAGGTGCTGCTGATGATGTAATTAAAGTAGGCGGTCTTGAGACGGCGGA
TGGTCGAGGTGAGGTGTGGCAGGCTTGAGATCCAGCTGTTGGGGTGAGTACTCCCTCTCAAAAGCGGGCA
TTACTTCTGCGCTAAGATTGTCAGTTTCCAAAAACGAGGAGGATTTGATATTCACCTGGCCCGATCTGGC
CATACACTTGAGTGACAATGACATCCACTTTGCCTTTCTCTCCACAGGTGTCCACTCCCAGGTCCAAGTT
TGCCACCATGGAGTTTCAGACCCAGGTACTCATGTCCCTGCTGCTCTGCATGTCTGGTGCGGCCGCCATC
AAGAAGAAGCGGAGCCCCAACAACAAGAACCGGCTGTTCATCAACAAGCGGCTGAAGTACATCAACAGCA
AGATCATCAGCCGGCGGAAAGAAAACTACGTGAAGATGAAGATGACCGAGAACAAAGTGAAGGGCAAGGA
CATCATCTACGGCAACGAGTGCCGGAACGAGCTGCTGAAGGGCATCCTGACCGTGTCCGACGTGGTCAAG
CTGACCCTGGGCCCCAGAGGCAGAAACGTGCTGCTGGAAAAAGAGTACGGCAGCCCTCTGATCATCAACG
ACGGCGTGACAATCGCCAAGAATATCGCCCTGAAGGACCGGAAGAAAAACAACGGCGTGAAGCTGATGCA
GGAAAGCACCAATATCGCCAACGACAAGGCCGGCGACGGCACCAGCTCTACCGCCCTGATGACCGCCACC
ATCACCAAGAAGGGAATCGAGCAGGTCAACCGGAACCACAACCCCATCCCCATCCAGCGGGGCATCCAGC
TGGCCTCCAAGATGATCATTGAGAAGATCAAGAGCCTGAGCACCCCTATCAAGACCTATAAGGACATCCT
GAACATTGCCACCATTGCCAGCAACAACGACGTGCACATGGGCCAGATCATTGCCAACGCCTACGACAAG
CTGGGCAAGAACGCCGCCATTATCCTGGACGACAACGCCGACATCAACGATAAGCTGGAATTCACCGAGG
GCTACAACTTCGACCGGGGCATCATCAACCCCTACCTGCTGTACAACGAGAACAAGGACTACATCGAGTA
CAGCAACGTGGCCACCCTGATCACCGACCAGAACATCGACAACATCCAGAGCATCCTGCCCATCCTGGAA
ATCTTTGCCAAGAACAAGCAGCCCCTGTGCATCATTGCCGACGACTTCAGCAACGAGGTGCTGCAGACCC
TGATTATTAACAAGCTGAAAGGGGCCATCAAGGTGGTGCCCATCAGAGCCCCTAGCTTCGGCGACCGGCG
GAAGGACTACCTGAAGGATCTGTGCATCGTGACCAACTCCAAGTACATCTCCGCCGACGTGGGCCTGGAC
CTGAACAACCTGCACAACAACATGGCCAGCTTCGACAACAACTACCTGAGCCTGCTGGGCAGCGCCAATA
CCCTGATCGTGAAGAAGGACAGAACCAGCCTGATTACCAAAGAAGAGTACAAGAAAGAGATCGACGAGCG
GATCAACGTCCTGAAGAAAGAGTATGAGGAAACCACCTCTAAGTACGACAAAGAGAAGCTGAACGAGAGA
ATCGCCGCCCTGAGCGGCGGCATTGCCAAGATCCTGATCGGCGGAAACAGCGAGACAGAGCAGAAAGAGC
GGAAGTTTAAGTACGAGGACGCCACCAACGCCGTGAAGTCCGCCATCGACATCGGCTACGTGCCAGGCGG
CGGAGTGACCTATCTGGAAATCATCAAGAGCAACTTCATCCAGGAAATCCACAAGAAGATCGAGGAAGAT
CTCCAGATCAGCTCCAACAACGATGAGAAGAAGTACCTCGAGCTGATCGGCAACCTGGAAAGCGAGATGG
AACTGCAGAAGATGGGCGCCAACATCGTGGTGTCCAGCCTGGACGTGATCACCAAGCAGATCGCCGACAA
CGCTGGCGTGAACGGCGACAATGTCGTGAAGATCATCCTGAATAGCAAGGATAAGTACGGCTTCGGCTAC
GACGTCAACACCAACAAGTTCGTGAACATGGTCGAGAAGGGGATCATCGACAGCACCAACGTGATCATCT
CCGTGATCAAGAACAGCTGCTCTATCGCCAGCATGGTGCTGACCACCGAGTGCATGATGGTGGACCACGA
GAAGAAGGATAAGGGAATCCTGGACAGCAGCATCAACTCCCCAAACTACCTGTCCAAGCACCGGCGGACC
TACAAGCACAAGCTGCACGACGACGAGGACACCGACGAGGATGACGAAGAGGACGAGGACGATGAGGACG
ACGAAGATGATGAGGATGACGACGACTACGATGACGAAGATGAAGAGGACGAAGAGGATGAAGAGGACGA
GGATGACGAGGACGATGAGGATAGCATGAACGACGGCTACAATTACGACGAAGGCGCGCCGTCGACCTCC
ATCACGGCCTATAAGAGTGAGGGGGAGTCAGCGGAGTTCTCCTTCCCACTCAACCTTGGAGAGGAAAGCC
TGCAGGGAGAGTTGAGATGGAAGGCAGAGAAGGCTCCTTCTTCCCAGTCCTGGATCACCTTCTCCCTAAA
GAACCAAAAGGTGTCTGTGCAGAAGTCTACTAGCAACCCCAAGTTCCAGCTGTCCGAAACGCTCCCACTC
ACCCTTCAGATACCCCAGGTCTCCCTTCAGTTTGCTGGTTCTGGCAACCTGACCCTGACTCTGGACAGAG
GGATACTGTATCAGGAAGTGAACCTGGTGGTGATGAAAGTGACTCAGCCCGACAGCAACACTTTGACCTG
TGAGGTGATGGGACCCACCTCACCCAAGATGAGACTGATCTTGAAGCAGGAGAATCAGGAGGCCAGGGTC
TCCAGGCAGGAGAAAGTGATTCAAGTGCAGGCCCCTGAAGCAGGGGTGTGGCAATGTCTACTGAGTGAAG
GTGAAGAGGTCAAGATGGACTCCAAGATCCAGGTTTTATCCAAAGGGTTGAATTCCGGCGGCGGCTCCGG
AGGCGGTACCGGTGGCGGCGACCTAGCCCCACAGATGCTTCGAGAACTCCAGGAGACTAATGCGGCGCTG
CAAGACGTGAGAGAGCTCTTGCGACAGCAGGTCAAGGAGATCACCTTCCTGAAGAATACGGTGATGGAAT
GTGACGCCTGCGGTCTAGACAGAAACCTGCCTCCACTAGCACCTCTGGGCCCACACCCAGAAACGCTGGT
GAAAGTAAAAGATGCTGAAGATCAGTTGGGTGCACGAGTGGGTTACATCGAACTGGATCTCAACAGCGGT
AAGATCCTTGAGAGTTTTCGCCCCGAAGAACGTTTTCCAATGATGAGCACTTTTAAAGTTCTGCTATGTG
GCGCGGTATTATCCCGTATTGACGCCGGGCAAGAGCAACTCGGTCGCCGCATACACTATTCTCAGAATGA
CTTGGTTGAGTACTCACCAGTCACAGAAAAGCATCTTACGGATGGCATGACAGTAAGAGAATTATGCAGT
GCTGCCATAACCATGAGTGATAACACTGCGGCCAACTTACTTCTGACAACGATCGGAGGACCGAAGGAGC
TAACCGCTTTTTTGCACAACATGGGGGATCATGTAACTCGCCTTGATCGTTGGGAACCGGAGCTGAATGA
AGCCATACCAAACGACGAGCGTGACACCACGATGCCTGTAGCAATGGCAACAACGTTGCGCAAACTATTA
ACTGGCGAACTACTTACTCTAGCTTCCCGGCAACAATTAATAGACTGGATGGAGGCGGATAAAGTTGCAG
GACCACTTCTGCGCTCGGCCCTTCCGGCTGGCTGGTTTATTGCTGATAAATCTGGAGCCGGTGAGCGTGG
GTCTCGCGGTATCATTGCAGCACTGGGGCCAGATGGTAAGCCCTCCCGTATCGTAGTTATCTACACGACG
GGGAGTCAGGCAACTATGGATGAACGAAATAGACAGATCGCTGAGATAGGTGCCTCACTGATTAAGCATT
GGGGCCCTGACTACAAAGACCATGACGGTGATTATAAAGATCATGACATCGATTACAAGGATGACGATGA
CAAGGGCCCTCACCACCACCATCACCACTAATAATAAGGATCCCCCGACCTCGACCTCTGGCTAATAAAG
GAAATTTATTTTCATTGCAATAGTGTGTTGGAATTTTTTGTGTCTCTCACTCGGAAGGACATATGGGAGG
GCAAATCATTTGGTCGAGATCCCTCGGAGATCTCTAGCTAGAGGATCGATCCCCGCCCCGGACGAACTAA
ACCTGACTACGACATCTCTGCCCCTTCTTCGCGGGGCAGTGCATGTAATCCCTTCAGTTGGTTGGTACAA
CTTGCCAACTGGGCCCTGTTCCACATGTGACACGGGGGGGGACCAAACACAAAGGGGTTCTCTGACTGTA
GTTGACATCCTTATAAATGGATGTGCACATTTGCCAACACTGAGTGGCTTTCATCCTGGAGCAGACTTTG
CAGTCTGTGGACTGCAACACAACATTGCCTTTATGTGTAACTCTTGGCTGAAGCTCTTACACCAATGCTG
GGGGACATGTACCTCCCAGGGGCCCAGGAAGACTACGGGAGGCTACACCAACGTCAATCAGAGGGGCCTG
TGTAGCTACCGATAAGCGGACCCTCAAGAGGGCATTAGCAATAGTGTTTATAAGGCCCCCTTGTTAACCC
TAAACGGGTAGCATATGCTTCCCGGGTAGTAGTATATACTATCCAGACTAACCCTAATTCAATAGCATAT
GTTACCCAACGGGAAGCATATGCTATCGAATTAGGGTTAGTAAAAGGGTCCTAAGGAACAGCGATATCTC
CCACCCCATGAGCTGTCACGGTTTTATTTACATGGGGTCAGGATTCCACGAGGGTAGTGAACCATTTTAG
TCACAAGGGCAGTGGCTGAAGATCAAGGAGCGGGCAGTGAACTCTCCTGAATCTTCGCCTGCTTCTTCAT
TCTCCTTCGTTTAGCTAATAGAATAACTGCTGAGTTGTGAACAGTAAGGTGTATGTGAGGTGCTCGAAAA
CAAGGTTTCAGGTGACGCCCCCAGAATAAAATTTGGACGGGGGGTTCAGTGGTGGCATTGTGCTATGACA
CCAATATAACCCTCACAAACCCCTTGGGCAATAAATACTAGTGTAGGAATGAAACATTCTGAATATCTTT
AACAATAGAAATCCATGGGGTGGGGACAAGCCGTAAAGACTGGATGTCCATCTCACACGAATTTATGGCT
ATGGGCAACACATAATCCTAGTGCAATATGATACTGGGGTTATTAAGATGTGTCCCAGGCAGGGACCAAG
ACAGGTGAACCATGTTGTTACACTCTATTTGTAACAAGGGGAAAGAGAGTGGACGCCGACAGCAGCGGAC
TCCACTGGTTGTCTCTAACACCCCCGAAAATTAAACGGGGCTCCACGCCAATGGGGCCCATAAACAAAGA
CAAGTGGCCACTCTTTTTTTTGAAATTGTGGAGTGGGGGCACGCGTCAGCCCCCACACGCCGCCCTGCGG
TTTTGGACTGTAAAATAAGGGTGTAATAACTTGGCTGATTGTAACCCCGCTAACCACTGCGGTCAAACCA
CTTGCCCACAAAACCACTAATGGCACCCCGGGGAATACCTGCATAAGTAGGTGGGCGGGCCAAGATAGGG
GCGCGATTGCTGCGATCTGGAGGACAAATTACACACACTTGCGCCTGAGCGCCAAGCACAGGGTTGTTGG
TCCTCATATTCACGAGGTCGCTGAGAGCACGGTGGGCTAATGTTGCCATGGGTAGCATATACTACCCAAA
TATCTGGATAGCATATGCTATCCTAATCTATATCTGGGTAGCATAGGCTATCCTAATCTATATCTGGGTA
GCATATGCTATCCTAATCTATATCTGGGTAGTATATGCTATCCTAATTTATATCTGGGTAGCATAGGCTA
TCCTAATCTATATCTGGGTAGCATATGCTATCCTAATCTATATCTGGGTAGTATATGCTATCCTAATCTG
TATCCGGGTAGCATATGCTATCCTAATAGAGATTAGGGTAGTATATGCTATCCTAATTTATATCTGGGTA
GCATATACTACCCAAATATCTGGATAGCATATGCTATCCTAATCTATATCTGGGTAGCATATGCTATCCT
AATCTATATCTGGGTAGCATAGGCTATCCTAATCTATATCTGGGTAGCATATGCTATCCTAATCTATATC
TGGGTAGTATATGCTATCCTAATTTATATCTGGGTAGCATAGGCTATCCTAATCTATATCTGGGTAGCAT
ATGCTATCCTAATCTATATCTGGGTAGTATATGCTATCCTAATCTGTATCCGGGTAGCATATGCTATCCT
CATGATAAGCTGTCAAACATGAGAATTTTCTTGAAGACGAAAGGGCCTCGTGATACGCCTATTTTTATAG
GTTAATGTCATGATAATAATGGTTTCTTAGACGTCAGGTGGCACTTTTCGGGGAAATGTGCGCGGAACCC
CTATTTGTTTATTTTTCTAAATACATTCAAATATGTATCCGCTCATGAGACAATAACCCTGATAAATGCT
TCAATAATATTGAAAAAGGAAGAGTATGAGTATTCAACATTTCCGTGTCGCCCTTATTCCCTTTTTTGCG
GCATTTTGCCTTCCTGTTTTTGCTCACCCAGAAACGCTGGTGAAAGTAAAAGATGCTGAAGATCAGTTGG
GTGCACGAGTGGGTTACATCGAACTGGATCTCAACAGCGGTAAGATCCTTGAGAGTTTTCGCCCCGAAGA
ACGTTTTCCAATGATGAGCACTTTTAAAGTTCTGCTATGTGGCGCGGTATTATCCCGTGTTGACGCCGGG
CAAGAGCAACTCGGTCGCCGCATACACTATTCTCAGAATGACTTGGTTGAGTACTCACCAGTCACAGAAA
AGCATCTTACGGATGGCATGACAGTAAGAGAATTATGCAGTGCTGCCATAACCATGAGTGATAACACTGC
GGCCAACTTACTTCTGACAACGATCGGAGGACCGAAGGAGCTAACCGCTTTTTTGCACAACATGGGGGAT
CATGTAACTCGCCTTGATCGTTGGGAACCGGAGCTGAATGAAGCCATACCAAACGACGAGCGTGACACCA
CGATGCCTGCAGCAATGGCAACAACGTTGCGCAAACTATTAACTGGCGAACTACTTACTCTAGCTTCCCG
GCAACAATTAATAGACTGGATGGAGGCGGATAAAGTTGCAGGACCACTTCTGCGCTCGGCCCTTCCGGCT
GGCTGGTTTATTGCTGATAAATCTGGAGCCGGTGAGCGTGGGTCTCGCGGTATCATTGCAGCACTGGGGC
CAGATGGTAAGCCCTCCCGTATCGTAGTTATCTACACGACGGGGAGTCAGGCAACTATGGATGAACGAAA
TAGACAGATCGCTGAGATAGGTGCCTCACTGATTAAGCATTGGTAACTGTCAGACCAAGTTTACTCATAT
ATACTTTAGATTGATTTAAAACTTCATTTTTAATTTAAAAGGATCTAGGTGAAGATCCTTTTTGATAATC
TCATGACCAAAATCCCTTAACGTGAGTTTTCGTTCCACTGAGCGTCAGACCCCGTAGAAAAGATCAAAGG
ATCTTCTTGAGATCCTTTTTTTCTGCGCGTAATCTGCTGCTTGCAAACAAAAAAACCACCGCTACCAGCG
GTGGTTTGTTTGCCGGATCAAGAGCTACCAACTCTTTTTCCGAAGGTAACTGGCTTCAGCAGAGCGCAGA
TACCAAATACTGTTCTTCTAGTGTAGCCGTAGTTAGGCCACCACTTCAAGAACTCTGTAGCACCGCCTAC
ATACCTCGCTCTGCTAATCCTGTTACCAGTGGCTGCTGCCAGTGGCGATAAGTCGTGTCTTACCGGGTTG
GACTCAAGACGATAGTTACCGGATAAGGCGCAGCGGTCGGGCTGAACGGGGGGTTCGTGCACACAGCCCA
GCTTGGAGCGAACGACCTACACCGAACTGAGATACCTACAGCGTGAGCTATGAGAAAGCGCCACGCTTCC
CGAAGGGAGAAAGGCGGACAGGTATCCGGTAAGCGGCAGGGTCGGAACAGGAGAGCGCACGAGGGAGCTT
CCAGGGGGAAACGCCTGGTATCTTTATAGTCCTGTCGGGTTTCGCCACCTCTGACTTGAGCGTCGATTTT
TGTGATGCTCGTCAGGGGGGCGGAGCCTATGGAAAAACGCCAGCAACGCGGCCTTTTTACGGTTCCTGGC
CTTTTGCTGGCCTTTTGCTCACATGTTCTTTCCTGCGTTATCCCCTGATTCTGTGGATAACCGTATTACC
GCCTTTGAGTGAGCTGATACCGCTCGCCGCAGCCGAACGACCGAGCGCAGCGAGTCAGTGAGCGAGGAAG
CGGAAGAGCGCCCAATACGCAAACCGCCTCTCCCCGCGCGTTGGCCGATTCATTAATGCAGCTGGCACGA
CAGGTTTCCCGACTGGAAAGCGGGCAGTGAGCGCAACGCAATTAATGTGAGTTAGCTCACTCATTAGGCA
CCCCAGGCTTTACACTTTATGCTTCCGGCTCGTATGTTGTGTGGAATTGTGAGCGGATAACAATTTCACA
CAGGAAACAGCTATGACCATGATTACGCCAAGCTCTAGCTAGAGGTCGACCAATTCTCATGTTTGACAGC
TTATCATCGCAGATCCGGGCAACGTTGTTGCCATTGCTGCAGGCGCAGAACTGGTAGGTATGGAAGATCT
ATACATTGAATCAATATTGGCAATTAGCCATATTAGTCATTGGTTATATAGCATAAATCAATATTGGCTA
TTGGCCATTGCATACGTTGTATCTATATCATAATATGTACATTTATATTGGCTCATGTCCAATATGACCG
CCATGTTGACATTGATTATTGACTAGTTATTAATAGTAATCAATTACGGGGTCATTAGTTCATAGCCCAT
ATATGGAGTTCCGCGTTACATAACTTACGGTAAATGGCCCGCCTGGCTGACCGCCCAACGACCCCCGCCC
ATTGACGTCAATAATGACGTATGTTCCCATAGTAACGCCAATAGGGACTTTCCATTGACGTCAATGGGTG
GAGTATTTACGGTAAACTGCCCACTTGGCAGTACATCAAGTGTATCATATGCCAAGTCCGCCCCCTATTG
ACGTCAATGACGGTAAATGGCCCGCCTGGCATTATGCCCAGTACATGACCTTACGGGACTTTCCTACTTG
GCAGTACATCTACGTATTAGTCATCGCTATTACCATGGTGATGCGGTTTTGGCAGTACACCAATGGGCGT
GGATAGCGGTTTGACTCACGGGGATTTCCAAGTCTCCACCCCATTGACGTCAATGGGAGTTTGTTTTGGC
ACCAAAATCAACGGGACTTTCCAAAATGTCGTAATAACCCCGCCCCGTTGACGCAAATGGGCGGTAGGCG
TGTACGGTGGGAGGTCTATATAAGCAGAGCTCGTTTAGTGAACCGTCAGATCCTCACTCTCTTCCGCATC
GCTGTCTGCGAGGGCCAGCTGTTGGGCTCGCGGTTGAGGACAAACTCTTCGCGGTCTTTCCAGTACTCTT
GGATCGGAAACCCGTCGGCCTCCGAACGGTACTCCGCCACCGAGGGACCTGAGCGAGTCCGCATCGACCG
GATCGGAAAACCT
Features (pLannotate 1.2.2; 22 found; start..end, strand, type, name):
    184..273     +  intron         chimeric intron (fragment): chimera between introns from adenovirus and immunoglobulin heavy chain genes
    292..338     +  CDS            IgH signal sequence (fragment): signal sequence from the mouse immunoglobulin heavy chain variable region
    391..2502    +  CDS            CH60_PLAFG: Protein inferred from homology: Swiss-Prot protein existence level 3. Implicated in mitochondrial protein import and macromolecular assembly. May facilitate the correct folding of imported proteins. May also prevent misfolding and promote the refolding and proper assembly of unfolded polypeptides generated under stress conditions in the mitochondrial matrix. From Plasmodium falciparum (isolate FCR-3 / Gambia).
   2503..3063    +  CDS            Cd4 (fragment): CD4_RAT - Experimental evidence at protein level: Swiss-Prot protein existence level 1. Integral membrane glycoprotein that plays an essential role in the immune response and serves multiple functions in responses against both external and internal offenses. In T-cells, functions primarily as a coreceptor for MHC class II molecule:peptide complex. The antigens presented by class II peptides are derived from extracellular proteins while class I peptides are derived from cytosolic proteins. Interacts simultaneously with the T-cell receptor (TCR) and the MHC class II presented by antigen presenti
   3100..3267    +  CDS            COMP (fragment): COMP_HUMAN - Experimental evidence at protein level: Swiss-Prot protein existence level 1. May play a role in the structural integrity of cartilage via its interaction with other extracellular matrix proteins such as the collagens and fibronectin. Can mediate the interaction of chondrocytes with the cartilage extracellular matrix through interaction with cell surface integrin receptors. Could play a role in the pathogenesis of osteoarthritis. Potent suppressor of apoptosis in both primary chondrocytes and transformed cells. Suppresses apoptosis by blocking the activation of caspase-3 and by in
   3275..4062    +  CDS            bla(M) (fragment): β-lactamase lacking the signal sequence; bla(M); allows cytosolic expression of β-lactamase
   4069..4134    +  CDS            3xFLAG: three tandem FLAG® epitope tags, followed by an enterokinase cleavage site
   4194..4249    +  polyA_signal   β-globin poly(A) signal: rabbit β-globin polyadenylation signal (Gil and Proudfoot, 1987)
   4763..6444    -  rep_origin     oriP (fragment): Epstein-Barr virus oriP replication origin (Yates et al., 2000)
   6571..6675    +  promoter       AmpR promoter: bla
   6676..7536    +  CDS            AmpR: β-lactamase; bla; confers resistance to ampicillin, carbenicillin, and related antibiotics
   7707..8295    +  rep_origin     ori: high-copy-number ColE1/pMB1/pBR322/pUC origin of replication
   8478..8570    +  CDS            lacI (fragment): lac repressor; lacI; The lac repressor binds to the lac operator to inhibit transcription in E. coli. This inhibition can be relieved by adding lactose or isopropyl-β-D-thiogalactopyranoside (IPTG).
   8583..8604    +  protein_bind   CAP binding site: CAP binding activates transcription in the presence of cAMP. E. coli catabolite activator protein
   8619..8649    +  promoter       lac promoter: promoter for the E. coli lac operon
   8657..8673    +  protein_bind   lac operator: The lac repressor binds to the lac operator to inhibit transcription in E. coli. This inhibition can be relieved by adding lactose or isopropyl-β-D-thiogalactopyranoside (IPTG). lac repressor encoded by lacI
   8743..8759    +  promoter       tet promoter (fragment): E. coli promoter for tetracycline efflux protein gene
   8769..8794    -  CDS            bla(M) (fragment): β-lactamase lacking the signal sequence; bla(M); allows cytosolic expression of β-lactamase
   8968..9347    +  enhancer       CMV enhancer: human cytomegalovirus immediate early enhancer
   9349..9548    +  promoter       CMV promoter: human cytomegalovirus (CMV) immediate early promoter
   9616..9654    +  misc_feature   Ad SA (fragment): adenovirus major late transcript splice acceptor (Friedrich and Soriano, 1991)
   9687..153     -  CDS            PTP (fragment) (across the origin): TERM_ADE02 - Experimental evidence at protein level: Swiss-Prot protein existence level 1. Protein covalently bound to the viral DNA that acts as a primer for viral genomic replication by DNA strand displacement. Assembles on the viral origin of replication in an initiation complex with viral polymerase, DBP, host NFIA and host POU2F1/OCT1. During initiation, the polymerase covalently couples the first dCTP with Ser- 580 of pTP. The terminal protein stimulates the template activity over 20 fold compared to protein-free templates. Neo-synthesized viral genomes are linked to two preterminal prot
