[The description below was written by a language model from this plasmid's Addgene catalogue record and pLannotate feature annotations shown in this document.]
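Description:
CPN60-COMP-blac-flag-his is a mammalian expression plasmid built on the pTT3 backbone, designed to produce a secreted, pentamerised form of the Plasmodium falciparum protein CPN60 (PF3D7_1232100). It is propagated in E. coli through a high-copy ColE1/pUC-type origin and selected with ampicillin via the AmpR cassette. The backbone also carries an Epstein-Barr virus oriP fragment, which supports episomal maintenance in cells that supply EBNA1. This feature is typical of transient high-yield expression systems.

Transcription is driven by the CMV enhancer and promoter. These are followed by adenovirus-derived leader and splice elements and a chimeric intron, and the transcript ends at a rabbit β-globin polyadenylation signal. The open reading frame begins with an exogenous mouse immunoglobulin heavy chain signal peptide that directs the product into the secretory pathway. Next comes a synthetic CPN60 coding sequence cloned between NotI and AscI sites, both of which are retained. All potential N-linked glycosylation sequons (NXT/S) have been changed to NXA, so the parasite protein is not inappropriately glycosylated in mammalian cells.

Fused at the C terminus are rat Cd4 domains 3 and 4, the coiled-coil segment of cartilage oligomeric matrix protein (COMP), a signal-less β-lactamase, a 3xFLAG tag and a 6xHis tag. The His tag is listed in the catalogue but was not annotated in the feature table. COMP assembles the fusion into pentamers, which raises avidity, and β-lactamase provides an enzymatic readout. This design suits a "prey" reagent for detecting weak extracellular protein interactions, in line with the associated study that screened sporozoite membrane protein interactions.
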