Addgene plasmid #111004: CPN60-COMP-blac-flag-his
Purpose: Expresses pentamerised full-length protein ectodomain with no N-linked glycans in mammalian cells. Contains a C-terminal rat Cd4 d3+4 tag, COMP pentamerisation domain, flag- and 6xHis tags.
Depositing lab: Gavin Wright. Depositing organization: Wellcome Sanger Institute. Publication: Systematic Identification of Plasmodium Falciparum Sporozoite Membrane Protein Interactions Reveals an Essential Role for the p24 Complex in Host Infection. Knockel J, Dundas K, Yang ASP, Galaway F, Metcalf T, Gemert GV, Sauerwein RW, Rayner JC, Billker O, Wright GJ. Mol Cell Proteomics. 2021;20:100038. doi: 10.1074/mcp.RA120.002432. Epub 2021 Jan 27. PubMed 33515807.
Backbone
  Vector backbone: pTT3
  Backbone manufacturer: pTT3 was obtained from Yves Durocher, National Research Council of Canada-Biotechnology Research Institute
  Backbone size w/o insert (bp): 7661
  Vector type: Mammalian Expression
Growth in bacteria
  Bacterial resistance: Ampicillin, 100 μg/mL
  Growth temperature: 37°C
  Growth strain: DH5alpha
  Copy number: Unknown
Gene/Insert
  Gene/Insert name: CPN60 (alt name: PF3D7_1232100)
  Species: Synthetic
  Insert size (bp): 2085
  Mutation: All NXT/S sites mutated to NXA, where X is any amino acid except Proline
  Entrez Gene: PF3D7_1232100 (a.k.a. PF3D7_1232100, PFL1545c)
  Promoter: CMV
  Tag / fusion protein: Exogenous signal peptide of mouse origin (N terminal on insert); rat Cd4d3+4, beta-lactamase, triple FLAG tag, 6xHis tag (C terminal on insert)
  Cloning method: Restriction Enzyme; 5′ cloning site Not1 (not destroyed); 3′ cloning site Asc1 (not destroyed)
Terms and licenses: Academic/Nonprofit Terms; Industry Terms: Not Available to Industry
How to cite: CPN60-COMP-blac-flag-his was a gift from Gavin Wright (Addgene plasmid # 111004 ; http://n2t.net/addgene:111004 ; RRID:Addgene_111004)
