LOCUS       Exported 9745 bp ds-DNA circular SYN 13-MAY-2021
DEFINITION  Expresses pentamerised full-length protein ectodomain with no
            N-linked glycans in mammalian cells. Contains a C-terminal rat Cd4
            d3+4 tag, COMP pentamerisation domain, flag- and 6xHis tags. .
ACCESSION   .
VERSION     .
KEYWORDS    CPN60-COMP-blac-flag-his
SOURCE      synthetic DNA construct
  ORGANISM  synthetic DNA construct
REFERENCE   1 (bases 1 to 9745)
  TITLE     Pentamerised full-length protein ectodomains with no N-linked
            glycans
REFERENCE   2 (bases 1 to 9745)
  AUTHORS   .
  TITLE     Direct Submission
  JOURNAL   Exported May 13, 2021 from SnapGene Server 1.1.58
            http://www.snapgene.com
FEATURES             Location/Qualifiers
     source          1..9745
                     /organism="synthetic DNA construct"
                     /mol_type="other DNA"
     primer_bind     310..329
                     /label=pMT2-F
                     /note="Synthetic intron, forward primer"
     regulatory      352..361
                     /regulatory_class="other"
                     /note="vertebrate consensus sequence for strong initiation
                     of translation (Kozak, 1987)"
     protein_bind    2389..2400
                     /label=ZF binding site
                     /bound_moiety="CCR5TC zinc-finger domain"
                     /note="target sequence for the CCR5TC zinc-finger domain
                     from the CCR5-224 (+) zinc-finger nuclease (Perez et al.,
                     2008; Gross et al., 2013)"
     CDS             3277..4062
                     /codon_start=1
                     /gene="bla(M)"
                     /product="beta-lactamase lacking the signal sequence"
                     /label=bla(M)
                     /note="allows cytosolic expression of beta-lactamase"
                     /translation="PETLVKVKDAEDQLGARVGYIELDLNSGKILESFRPEERFPMMST
                     FKVLLCGAVLSRIDAGQEQLGRRIHYSQNDLVEYSPVTEKHLTDGMTVRELCSAAITMS
                     DNTAANLLLTTIGGPKELTAFLHNMGDHVTRLDRWEPELNEAIPNDERDTTMPVAMATT
                     LRKLLTGELLTLASRQQLIDWMEADKVAGPLLRSALPAGWFIADKSGAGERGSRGIIAA
                     LGPDGKPSRIVVIYTTGSQATMDERNRQIAEIGASLIKHW"
     CDS             4069..4134
                     /codon_start=1
                     /product="three tandem FLAG(R) epitope tags, followed by an
                     enterokinase cleavage site"
                     /label=3xFLAG
                     /translation="DYKDHDGDYKDHDIDYKDDDDK"
     CDS             4141..4158
                     /codon_start=1
                     /product="6xHis affinity tag"
                     /label=6xHis
                     /translation="HHHHHH"
     polyA_signal    4196..4251
                     /label=-beta-globin poly(A) signal
                     /note="rabbit beta-globin polyadenylation signal (Gil and
                     Proudfoot, 1987)"
     primer_bind     complement(4250..4269)
                     /label=rbglobpA-R
                     /note="Rabbit beta-globin polyA, reverse primer. Also
                     called rb-glob-pA-term-R"
     primer_bind     complement(6487..6505)
                     /label=pBRforEco
                     /note="pBR322 vectors, upsteam of EcoRI site, forward
                     primer"
     promoter        6573..6677
                     /gene="bla"
                     /label=AmpR promoter
     CDS             6678..7538
                     /codon_start=1
                     /gene="bla"
                     /product="beta-lactamase"
                     /label=AmpR
                     /note="confers resistance to ampicillin, carbenicillin, and
                     related antibiotics"
                     /translation="MSIQHFRVALIPFFAAFCLPVFAHPETLVKVKDAEDQLGARVGYI
                     ELDLNSGKILESFRPEERFPMMSTFKVLLCGAVLSRVDAGQEQLGRRIHYSQNDLVEYS
                     PVTEKHLTDGMTVRELCSAAITMSDNTAANLLLTTIGGPKELTAFLHNMGDHVTRLDRW
                     EPELNEAIPNDERDTTMPAAMATTLRKLLTGELLTLASRQQLIDWMEADKVAGPLLRSA
                     LPAGWFIADKSGAGERGSRGIIAALGPDGKPSRIVVIYTTGSQATMDERNRQIAEIGAS
                     LIKHW"
     rep_origin      7709..8297
                     /direction=RIGHT
                     /label=ori
                     /note="high-copy-number ColE1/pMB1/pBR322/pUC origin of
                     replication"
     primer_bind     8198..8217
                     /label=pBR322ori-F
                     /note="pBR322 origin, forward primer"
     primer_bind     8451..8468
                     /label=L4440
                     /note="L4440 vector, forward primer"
     protein_bind    8585..8606
                     /label=CAP binding site
                     /bound_moiety="E. coli catabolite activator protein"
                     /note="CAP binding activates transcription in the presence
                     of cAMP."
     promoter        8621..8651
                     /label=lac promoter
                     /note="promoter for the E. coli lac operon"
     protein_bind    8659..8675
                     /label=lac operator
                     /bound_moiety="lac repressor encoded by lacI"
                     /note="The lac repressor binds to the lac operator to
                     inhibit transcription in E. coli. This inhibition can be
                     relieved by adding lactose or
                     isopropyl-beta-D-thiogalactopyranoside (IPTG)."
     primer_bind     8664..8686
                     /label=M13/pUC Reverse
                     /note="In lacZ gene"
     primer_bind     8683..8699
                     /label=M13 rev
                     /note="common sequencing primer, one of multiple similar
                     variants"
     primer_bind     8683..8699
                     /label=M13 Reverse
                     /note="In lacZ gene. Also called M13-rev"
     enhancer        8970..9349
                     /label=CMV enhancer
                     /note="human cytomegalovirus immediate early enhancer"
     promoter        9350..9553
                     /label=CMV promoter
                     /note="human cytomegalovirus (CMV) immediate early
                     promoter"
     primer_bind     9504..9524
                     /label=CMV-F
                     /note="Human CMV immediate early promoter, forward primer"
     primer_bind     9550..9574
                     /label=LNCX
                     /note="Human CMV promoter, forward primer"
ORIGIN
        1 ctcgagaaag gcgtctaacc agtcacagtc gcaaggtagg ctgagcaccg tggcgggcgg
       61 cagcgggtgg cggtcggggt tgtttctggc ggaggtgctg ctgatgatgt aattaaagta
      121 ggcggtcttg agacggcgga tggtcgaggt gaggtgtggc aggcttgaga tccagctgtt
      181 ggggtgagta ctccctctca aaagcgggca ttacttctgc gctaagattg tcagtttcca
      241 aaaacgagga ggatttgata ttcacctggc ccgatctggc catacacttg agtgacaatg
      301 acatccactt tgcctttctc tccacaggtg tccactccca ggtccaagtt tgccaccatg
      361 gagtttcaga cccaggtact catgtccctg ctgctctgca tgtctggtgc ggccgccatc
      421 aagaagaagc ggagccccaa caacaagaac cggctgttca tcaacaagcg gctgaagtac
      481 atcaacagca agatcatcag ccggcggaaa gaaaactacg tgaagatgaa gatgaccgag
      541 aacaaagtga agggcaagga catcatctac ggcaacgagt gccggaacga gctgctgaag
      601 ggcatcctga ccgtgtccga cgtggtcaag ctgaccctgg gccccagagg cagaaacgtg
      661 ctgctggaaa aagagtacgg cagccctctg atcatcaacg acggcgtgac aatcgccaag
      721 aatatcgccc tgaaggaccg gaagaaaaac aacggcgtga agctgatgca ggaaagcacc
      781 aatatcgcca acgacaaggc cggcgacggc accagctcta ccgccctgat gaccgccacc
      841 atcaccaaga agggaatcga gcaggtcaac cggaaccaca accccatccc catccagcgg
      901 ggcatccagc tggcctccaa gatgatcatt gagaagatca agagcctgag cacccctatc
      961 aagacctata aggacatcct gaacattgcc accattgcca gcaacaacga cgtgcacatg
     1021 ggccagatca ttgccaacgc ctacgacaag ctgggcaaga acgccgccat tatcctggac
     1081 gacaacgccg acatcaacga taagctggaa ttcaccgagg gctacaactt cgaccggggc
     1141 atcatcaacc cctacctgct gtacaacgag aacaaggact acatcgagta cagcaacgtg
     1201 gccaccctga tcaccgacca gaacatcgac aacatccaga gcatcctgcc catcctggaa
     1261 atctttgcca agaacaagca gcccctgtgc atcattgccg acgacttcag caacgaggtg
     1321 ctgcagaccc tgattattaa caagctgaaa ggggccatca aggtggtgcc catcagagcc
     1381 cctagcttcg gcgaccggcg gaaggactac ctgaaggatc tgtgcatcgt gaccaactcc
     1441 aagtacatct ccgccgacgt gggcctggac ctgaacaacc tgcacaacaa catggccagc
     1501 ttcgacaaca actacctgag cctgctgggc agcgccaata ccctgatcgt gaagaaggac
     1561 agaaccagcc tgattaccaa agaagagtac aagaaagaga tcgacgagcg gatcaacgtc
     1621 ctgaagaaag agtatgagga aaccacctct aagtacgaca aagagaagct gaacgagaga
     1681 atcgccgccc tgagcggcgg cattgccaag atcctgatcg gcggaaacag cgagacagag
     1741 cagaaagagc ggaagtttaa gtacgaggac gccaccaacg ccgtgaagtc cgccatcgac
     1801 atcggctacg tgccaggcgg cggagtgacc tatctggaaa tcatcaagag caacttcatc
     1861 caggaaatcc acaagaagat cgaggaagat ctccagatca gctccaacaa cgatgagaag
     1921 aagtacctcg agctgatcgg caacctggaa agcgagatgg aactgcagaa gatgggcgcc
     1981 aacatcgtgg tgtccagcct ggacgtgatc accaagcaga tcgccgacaa cgctggcgtg
     2041 aacggcgaca atgtcgtgaa gatcatcctg aatagcaagg ataagtacgg cttcggctac
     2101 gacgtcaaca ccaacaagtt cgtgaacatg gtcgagaagg ggatcatcga cagcaccaac
     2161 gtgatcatct ccgtgatcaa gaacagctgc tctatcgcca gcatggtgct gaccaccgag
     2221 tgcatgatgg tggaccacga gaagaaggat aagggaatcc tggacagcag catcaactcc
     2281 ccaaactacc tgtccaagca ccggcggacc tacaagcaca agctgcacga cgacgaggac
     2341 accgacgagg atgacgaaga ggacgaggac gatgaggacg acgaagatga tgaggatgac
     2401 gacgactacg atgacgaaga tgaagaggac gaagaggatg aagaggacga ggatgacgag
     2461 gacgatgagg atagcatgaa cgacggctac aattacgacg aaggcgcgcc gtcgacctcc
     2521 atcacggcct ataagagtga gggggagtca gcggagttct ccttcccact caaccttgga
     2581 gaggaaagcc tgcagggaga gttgagatgg aaggcagaga aggctccttc ttcccagtcc
     2641 tggatcacct tctccctaaa gaaccaaaag gtgtctgtgc agaagtctac tagcaacccc
     2701 aagttccagc tgtccgaaac gctcccactc acccttcaga taccccaggt ctcccttcag
     2761 tttgctggtt ctggcaacct gaccctgact ctggacagag ggatactgta tcaggaagtg
     2821 aacctggtgg tgatgaaagt gactcagccc gacagcaaca ctttgacctg tgaggtgatg
     2881 ggacccacct cacccaagat gagactgatc ttgaagcagg agaatcagga ggccagggtc
     2941 tccaggcagg agaaagtgat tcaagtgcag gcccctgaag caggggtgtg gcaatgtcta
     3001 ctgagtgaag gtgaagaggt caagatggac tccaagatcc aggttttatc caaagggttg
     3061 aattccggcg gcggctccgg aggcggtacc ggtggcggcg acctagcccc acagatgctt
     3121 cgagaactcc aggagactaa tgcggcgctg caagacgtga gagagctctt gcgacagcag
     3181 gtcaaggaga tcaccttcct gaagaatacg gtgatggaat gtgacgcctg cggtctagac
     3241 agaaacctgc ctccactagc acctctgggc ccacacccag aaacgctggt gaaagtaaaa
     3301 gatgctgaag atcagttggg tgcacgagtg ggttacatcg aactggatct caacagcggt
     3361 aagatccttg agagttttcg ccccgaagaa cgttttccaa tgatgagcac ttttaaagtt
     3421 ctgctatgtg gcgcggtatt atcccgtatt gacgccgggc aagagcaact cggtcgccgc
     3481 atacactatt ctcagaatga cttggttgag tactcaccag tcacagaaaa gcatcttacg
     3541 gatggcatga cagtaagaga attatgcagt gctgccataa ccatgagtga taacactgcg
     3601 gccaacttac ttctgacaac gatcggagga ccgaaggagc taaccgcttt tttgcacaac
     3661 atgggggatc atgtaactcg ccttgatcgt tgggaaccgg agctgaatga agccatacca
     3721 aacgacgagc gtgacaccac gatgcctgta gcaatggcaa caacgttgcg caaactatta
     3781 actggcgaac tacttactct agcttcccgg caacaattaa tagactggat ggaggcggat
     3841 aaagttgcag gaccacttct gcgctcggcc cttccggctg gctggtttat tgctgataaa
     3901 tctggagccg gtgagcgtgg gtctcgcggt atcattgcag cactggggcc agatggtaag
     3961 ccctcccgta tcgtagttat ctacacgacg gggagtcagg caactatgga tgaacgaaat
     4021 agacagatcg ctgagatagg tgcctcactg attaagcatt ggggccctga ctacaaagac
     4081 catgacggtg attataaaga tcatgacatc gattacaagg atgacgatga caagggccct
     4141 caccaccacc atcaccacta attaattaag gatcccccga cctcgacctc tggctaataa
     4201 aggaaattta ttttcattgc aatagtgtgt tggaattttt tgtgtctctc actcggaagg
     4261 acatatggga gggcaaatca tttggtcgag atccctcgga gatctctagc tagaggatcg
     4321 atccccgccc cggacgaact aaacctgact acgacatctc tgccccttct tcgcggggca
     4381 gtgcatgtaa tcccttcagt tggttggtac aacttgccaa ctgggccctg ttccacatgt
     4441 gacacggggg gggaccaaac acaaaggggt tctctgactg tagttgacat ccttataaat
     4501 ggatgtgcac atttgccaac actgagtggc tttcatcctg gagcagactt tgcagtctgt
     4561 ggactgcaac acaacattgc ctttatgtgt aactcttggc tgaagctctt acaccaatgc
     4621 tgggggacat gtacctccca ggggcccagg aagactacgg gaggctacac caacgtcaat
     4681 cagaggggcc tgtgtagcta ccgataagcg gaccctcaag agggcattag caatagtgtt
     4741 tataaggccc ccttgttaac cctaaacggg tagcatatgc ttcccgggta gtagtatata
     4801 ctatccagac taaccctaat tcaatagcat atgttaccca acgggaagca tatgctatcg
     4861 aattagggtt agtaaaaggg tcctaaggaa cagcgatatc tcccacccca tgagctgtca
     4921 cggttttatt tacatggggt caggattcca cgagggtagt gaaccatttt agtcacaagg
     4981 gcagtggctg aagatcaagg agcgggcagt gaactctcct gaatcttcgc ctgcttcttc
     5041 attctccttc gtttagctaa tagaataact gctgagttgt gaacagtaag gtgtatgtga
     5101 ggtgctcgaa aacaaggttt caggtgacgc ccccagaata aaatttggac ggggggttca
     5161 gtggtggcat tgtgctatga caccaatata accctcacaa accccttggg caataaatac
     5221 tagtgtagga atgaaacatt ctgaatatct ttaacaatag aaatccatgg ggtggggaca
     5281 agccgtaaag actggatgtc catctcacac gaatttatgg ctatgggcaa cacataatcc
     5341 tagtgcaata tgatactggg gttattaaga tgtgtcccag gcagggacca agacaggtga
     5401 accatgttgt tacactctat ttgtaacaag gggaaagaga gtggacgccg acagcagcgg
     5461 actccactgg ttgtctctaa cacccccgaa aattaaacgg ggctccacgc caatggggcc
     5521 cataaacaaa gacaagtggc cactcttttt tttgaaattg tggagtgggg gcacgcgtca
     5581 gcccccacac gccgccctgc ggttttggac tgtaaaataa gggtgtaata acttggctga
     5641 ttgtaacccc gctaaccact gcggtcaaac cacttgccca caaaaccact aatggcaccc
     5701 cggggaatac ctgcataagt aggtgggcgg gccaagatag gggcgcgatt gctgcgatct
     5761 ggaggacaaa ttacacacac ttgcgcctga gcgccaagca cagggttgtt ggtcctcata
     5821 ttcacgaggt cgctgagagc acggtgggct aatgttgcca tgggtagcat atactaccca
     5881 aatatctgga tagcatatgc tatcctaatc tatatctggg tagcataggc tatcctaatc
     5941 tatatctggg tagcatatgc tatcctaatc tatatctggg tagtatatgc tatcctaatt
     6001 tatatctggg tagcataggc tatcctaatc tatatctggg tagcatatgc tatcctaatc
     6061 tatatctggg tagtatatgc tatcctaatc tgtatccggg tagcatatgc tatcctaata
     6121 gagattaggg tagtatatgc tatcctaatt tatatctggg tagcatatac tacccaaata
     6181 tctggatagc atatgctatc ctaatctata tctgggtagc atatgctatc ctaatctata
     6241 tctgggtagc ataggctatc ctaatctata tctgggtagc atatgctatc ctaatctata
     6301 tctgggtagt atatgctatc ctaatttata tctgggtagc ataggctatc ctaatctata
     6361 tctgggtagc atatgctatc ctaatctata tctgggtagt atatgctatc ctaatctgta
     6421 tccgggtagc atatgctatc ctcatgataa gctgtcaaac atgagaattt tcttgaagac
     6481 gaaagggcct cgtgatacgc ctatttttat aggttaatgt catgataata atggtttctt
     6541 agacgtcagg tggcactttt cggggaaatg tgcgcggaac ccctatttgt ttatttttct
     6601 aaatacattc aaatatgtat ccgctcatga gacaataacc ctgataaatg cttcaataat
     6661 attgaaaaag gaagagtatg agtattcaac atttccgtgt cgcccttatt cccttttttg
     6721 cggcattttg ccttcctgtt tttgctcacc cagaaacgct ggtgaaagta aaagatgctg
     6781 aagatcagtt gggtgcacga gtgggttaca tcgaactgga tctcaacagc ggtaagatcc
     6841 ttgagagttt tcgccccgaa gaacgttttc caatgatgag cacttttaaa gttctgctat
     6901 gtggcgcggt attatcccgt gttgacgccg ggcaagagca actcggtcgc cgcatacact
     6961 attctcagaa tgacttggtt gagtactcac cagtcacaga aaagcatctt acggatggca
     7021 tgacagtaag agaattatgc agtgctgcca taaccatgag tgataacact gcggccaact
     7081 tacttctgac aacgatcgga ggaccgaagg agctaaccgc ttttttgcac aacatggggg
     7141 atcatgtaac tcgccttgat cgttgggaac cggagctgaa tgaagccata ccaaacgacg
     7201 agcgtgacac cacgatgcct gcagcaatgg caacaacgtt gcgcaaacta ttaactggcg
     7261 aactacttac tctagcttcc cggcaacaat taatagactg gatggaggcg gataaagttg
     7321 caggaccact tctgcgctcg gcccttccgg ctggctggtt tattgctgat aaatctggag
     7381 ccggtgagcg tgggtctcgc ggtatcattg cagcactggg gccagatggt aagccctccc
     7441 gtatcgtagt tatctacacg acggggagtc aggcaactat ggatgaacga aatagacaga
     7501 tcgctgagat aggtgcctca ctgattaagc attggtaact gtcagaccaa gtttactcat
     7561 atatacttta gattgattta aaacttcatt tttaatttaa aaggatctag gtgaagatcc
     7621 tttttgataa tctcatgacc aaaatccctt aacgtgagtt ttcgttccac tgagcgtcag
     7681 accccgtaga aaagatcaaa ggatcttctt gagatccttt ttttctgcgc gtaatctgct
     7741 gcttgcaaac aaaaaaacca ccgctaccag cggtggtttg tttgccggat caagagctac
     7801 caactctttt tccgaaggta actggcttca gcagagcgca gataccaaat actgttcttc
     7861 tagtgtagcc gtagttaggc caccacttca agaactctgt agcaccgcct acatacctcg
     7921 ctctgctaat cctgttacca gtggctgctg ccagtggcga taagtcgtgt cttaccgggt
     7981 tggactcaag acgatagtta ccggataagg cgcagcggtc gggctgaacg gggggttcgt
     8041 gcacacagcc cagcttggag cgaacgacct acaccgaact gagataccta cagcgtgagc
     8101 tatgagaaag cgccacgctt cccgaaggga gaaaggcgga caggtatccg gtaagcggca
     8161 gggtcggaac aggagagcgc acgagggagc ttccaggggg aaacgcctgg tatctttata
     8221 gtcctgtcgg gtttcgccac ctctgacttg agcgtcgatt tttgtgatgc tcgtcagggg
     8281 ggcggagcct atggaaaaac gccagcaacg cggccttttt acggttcctg gccttttgct
     8341 ggccttttgc tcacatgttc tttcctgcgt tatcccctga ttctgtggat aaccgtatta
     8401 ccgcctttga gtgagctgat accgctcgcc gcagccgaac gaccgagcgc agcgagtcag
     8461 tgagcgagga agcggaagag cgcccaatac gcaaaccgcc tctccccgcg cgttggccga
     8521 ttcattaatg cagctggcac gacaggtttc ccgactggaa agcgggcagt gagcgcaacg
     8581 caattaatgt gagttagctc actcattagg caccccaggc tttacacttt atgcttccgg
     8641 ctcgtatgtt gtgtggaatt gtgagcggat aacaatttca cacaggaaac agctatgacc
     8701 atgattacgc caagctctag ctagaggtcg accaattctc atgtttgaca gcttatcatc
     8761 gcagatccgg gcaacgttgt tgccattgct gcaggcgcag aactggtagg tatggaagat
     8821 ctatacattg aatcaatatt ggcaattagc catattagtc attggttata tagcataaat
     8881 caatattggc tattggccat tgcatacgtt gtatctatat cataatatgt acatttatat
     8941 tggctcatgt ccaatatgac cgccatgttg acattgatta ttgactagtt attaatagta
     9001 atcaattacg gggtcattag ttcatagccc atatatggag ttccgcgtta cataacttac
     9061 ggtaaatggc ccgcctggct gaccgcccaa cgacccccgc ccattgacgt caataatgac
     9121 gtatgttccc atagtaacgc caatagggac tttccattga cgtcaatggg tggagtattt
     9181 acggtaaact gcccacttgg cagtacatca agtgtatcat atgccaagtc cgccccctat
     9241 tgacgtcaat gacggtaaat ggcccgcctg gcattatgcc cagtacatga ccttacggga
     9301 ctttcctact tggcagtaca tctacgtatt agtcatcgct attaccatgg tgatgcggtt
     9361 ttggcagtac accaatgggc gtggatagcg gtttgactca cggggatttc caagtctcca
     9421 ccccattgac gtcaatggga gtttgttttg gcaccaaaat caacgggact ttccaaaatg
     9481 tcgtaataac cccgccccgt tgacgcaaat gggcggtagg cgtgtacggt gggaggtcta
     9541 tataagcaga gctcgtttag tgaaccgtca gatcctcact ctcttccgca tcgctgtctg
     9601 cgagggccag ctgttgggct cgcggttgag gacaaactct tcgcggtctt tccagtactc
     9661 ttggatcgga aacccgtcgg cctccgaacg gtactccgcc accgagggac ctgagcgagt
     9721 ccgcatcgac cggatcggaa aacct
//
